Addgene plasmid #70332: R777-E048 Hs.E2F2-nostop
Purpose: Gateway ORF clone of human E2F2 [NM_004091.3] without stop codon (for C-terminal fusions)
Depositing lab: Dominic Esposito. Depositing organization: National Cancer Institute (NCI).
Backbone
  Vector backbone: pDonor-255
  Backbone size w/o insert (bp): 2693
  Vector type: Gateway Entry Clone
Growth in bacteria
  Bacterial resistance: Spectinomycin, 50 μg/mL
  Growth temperature: 37°C
  Growth strain: DH10B
  Copy number: High Copy
Gene/Insert
  Gene/Insert name: E2F2
  Species: H. sapiens (human)
  Insert size (bp): 1311
  GenBank ID: NM_004091.3
  Entrez Gene: E2F2 (a.k.a. E2F-2)
  Cloning method: Gateway Cloning
  Sequencing primers: 5′ M13F 23-mer (5'-CCCAGTCACGACGTTGTAAAACG); 3′ attLR 23-mer (5'-TAACATCAGAGATTTTGAGACAC)
Terms and licenses: Academic/Nonprofit Terms; Industry Terms: Not Available to Industry
Depositor comments: Compared to GenBank reference sequence NM_004091.3, the E2F2 insert in this plasmid contains a H236Q polymorphism
How to cite: R777-E048 Hs.E2F2-nostop was a gift from Dominic Esposito (Addgene plasmid # 70332 ; http://n2t.net/addgene:70332 ; RRID:Addgene_70332)
