[The description below was written by a language model from this plasmid's Addgene catalogue record and pLannotate feature annotations shown in this document.]
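Description:
R777-E048 Hs.E2F2-nostop is a Gateway entry clone built on the pDonor-255 backbone and carrying the human E2F2 open reading frame (reference transcript NM_004091.3) without its stop codon. The full plasmid is about 4.0 kb, made up of a 2.7 kb backbone and a 1,311 bp insert. It is maintained in E. coli through a high-copy ColE1/pUC-type origin and selected with spectinomycin via the aadA aminoglycoside adenylyltransferase gene (SmR). That gene sits downstream of a fragment of a class 1 integron Pc promoter and a short remnant of a gentamicin resistance gene. Small lacZα and lacI fragments appear to be non-functional backbone remnants. The rrnB T1 and T2 terminators lie upstream of the cloning region, where they would be expected to insulate the insert from read-through transcription.

The E2F2 coding sequence is flanked by attL recombination sites. The automated annotation labels these as attL3 and a partial attL2, so the exact site identities should be checked against the sequence. No promoter suited to expressing the ORF is annotated, which fits an entry clone meant as a transfer intermediate rather than an expression vector. An LR Clonase reaction moves the ORF into a compatible destination vector, and the missing stop codon lets translation continue into a C-terminal tag or fusion partner supplied by that vector. E2F2 encodes a transcription activator that binds DNA cooperatively with DP proteins, interacts with RB1, and helps control G1-to-S cell cycle progression. The depositor notes that the insert carries an H236Q polymorphism relative to the reference sequence.
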