Features (pLannotate 1.2.2; 11 found; start..end, strand, type, name):
     18..54      -  CDS            lacZα (fragment): LacZα fragment of β-galactosidase; lacZ fragment
     85..180     +  protein_bind   attL3: mutant version of attL; recombination site for the Gateway® LR reaction LR Clonase™
    186..1496    +  CDS            E2F2: E2F2_HUMAN - Experimental evidence at protein level: Swiss-Prot protein existence level 1. Transcription activator that binds DNA cooperatively with DP proteins through the E2 recognition site, 5'-TTTC[CG]CGC-3' found in the promoter region of a number of genes whose products are involved in cell cycle regulation or in DNA replication. The DRTF1/E2F complex functions in the control of cell-cycle progression from g1 to s phase. E2F2 binds specifically to RB1 in a cell-cycle dependent manner. From Homo sapiens (Human).
   1501..1594    -  protein_bind   attL2 (fragment): mutant version of attL; recombination site for the Gateway® LR reaction LR Clonase™
   1709..1732    +  promoter       Pc promoter (fragment): intI1 (promoter lies within the coding sequence); class 1 integron promoter
   1908..1964    +  CDS            GmR (fragment): gentamycin acetyltransferase; aacC1; confers resistance to gentamycin
   1971..2762    +  CDS            SmR: aminoglycoside adenylyltransferase (Murphy, 1985); aadA; confers resistance to spectinomycin and streptomycin
   2855..3443    +  rep_origin     ori: high-copy-number ColE1/pMB1/pBR322/pUC origin of replication
   3626..3718    +  CDS            lacI (fragment): lac repressor; lacI; The lac repressor binds to the lac operator to inhibit transcription in E. coli. This inhibition can be relieved by adding lactose or isopropyl-β-D-thiogalactopyranoside (IPTG).
   3773..3800    -  terminator     rrnB T2 terminator: transcription terminator T2 from the E. coli rrnB gene
   3932..3975    +  terminator     rrnB T1 terminator: Escherichia coli rrnB; transcription terminator T1 from the E. coli rrnB gene
>Addgene plasmid #70332 | R777-E048 Hs.E2F2-nostop | depositor full sequence | sequence record 125781 | Full Sequence
TTAACGCTAGCATGGATGTTTTCCCAGTCACGACGTTGTAAAACGACGGCCAGTCTTAAAATTCGAGCTC
GGTCCGAGGATCCGAAATAATGATTTTATTTTGACTGATAGTGACCTGTTCGTTGCAACAAATTGATAAG
CAATGCTTTTTTATAATGCCAACTTTGTACAAAAAAGTTGGCACCATGCTGCAAGGGCCCCGGGCCTTGG
CTTCGGCCGCTGGGCAGACCCCGAAGGTGGTGCCCGCGATGAGCCCCACAGAGCTGTGGCCATCCGGCCT
CAGCAGCCCCCAGCTCTGCCCAGCTACTGCTACCTACTACACACCGCTGTACCCGCAGACGGCGCCTCCC
GCAGCGGCGCCAGGCACCTGCCTCGACGCCACTCCCCACGGACCCGAGGGCCAAGTTGTGCGATGCCTGC
CGGCAGGCCGGCTGCCGGCCAAAAGGAAGCTGGATCTGGAGGGGATTGGGAGGCCCGTCGTCCCTGAGTT
CCCAACCCCCAAGGGGAAGTGCATCAGAGTGGATGGCCTCCCCAGCCCCAAAACCCCCAAATCCCCCGGG
GAGAAGACTCGGTATGACACTTCGCTGGGGCTGCTCACCAAGAAGTTCATTTACCTCCTGAGCGAGTCAG
AGGATGGGGTCCTGGACCTGAACTGGGCCGCTGAGGTGCTGGACGTGCAGAAGCGGCGCATCTATGACAT
CACCAACGTGCTGGAAGGCATCCAGCTCATCCGCAAGAAGGCCAAGAACAACATCCAGTGGGTAGGCAGG
GGAATGTTTGAAGACCCCACCAGACCTGGGAAGCAGCAACAGCTGGGGCAGGAGCTGAAGGAGCTGATGA
ACACGGAGCAGGCCTTGGACCATCTCATCCAGAGCTGCTCTCTGAGCTTCAAGCACCTGACTGAGGACAA
GGCCAACAAGAGGCTGGCCTATGTGACTTACCAGGATATCCGTGCTGTTGGCAACTTTAAGGAGCAGACA
GTGATTGCCGTCAAGGCCCCTCCGCAGACGAGACTGGAAGTGCCCGACAGGACTGAGGACAACCTGCAGA
TATATCTCAAGAGCACCCAAGGGCCCATCGAAGTCTACCTGTGCCCAGAGGAGGTGCAGGAGCCGGACAG
TCCTTCCGAGGAGCCTCTCCCCTCTACCTCCACCCTCTGCCCCAGCCCTGACTCTGCCCAGCCCAGCAGC
AGCACCGACCCTAGCATCATGGAGCCCACAGCATCCTCAGTGCCAGCACCAGCGCCAACCCCCCAGCAGG
CCCCACCGCCTCCATCCCTGGTCCCCTTGGAGGCTACTGACAGCCTGCTGGAGCTGCCGCACCCACTCCT
GCAGCAGACTGAGGACCAGTTCCTGTCCCCGACCCTGGCGTGCAGCTCCCCTCTGATCAGCTTCTCCCCA
TCCTTGGACCAGGACGACTACCTGTGGGGCTTGGAGGCGGGTGAGGGCATCAGCGATCTCTTCGACTCCT
ACGACCTTGGGGACCTGTTGATTAATTCAACTTTCTTGTACAAAGTTGGCATTATAGGAAAGCATTGCTT
ATCAATTTGTTGCAACGAACAGGTCACTATCAGTCAAAATAAAATCATTATTTGCATGCAAGCTTAGATC
CTCTAGACCAGCCAGGACAGAAATGCCTCGACTTCGCTGCTACCCAAGGTTGCCGGGTGACGCACACCGT
GGAAACGGATGAAGGCACGAACCCAGTGGACATAAGCCTGTTCGGTTCGTAAGCTGTAATGCAAGTAGCG
TATGCGCTCACGCAACTGGTCCAGAACCTTGACCGAACGCAGCGGTGGTAACGGCGCAGTGGCGGTTTTC
ATGGCTTGTTATGACTGTTTTTTTGGGGTACAGTCTATGCCTCGGGCATCCAAGCAGCAAGCGCGTTACG
CCGTGGGTCGATGTTTGATGTTATGGAGCAGCAACGATGTTACGCAGCAGGGCAGTCGCCCTAAAACAAA
GTTAAACATTATGAGGGAAGCGGTGATCGCCGAAGTATCGACTCAACTATCAGAGGTAGTTGGCGTCATC
GAGCGCCATCTCGAACCGACGTTGCTGGCCGTACATTTGTACGGCTCCGCAGTGGATGGCGGCCTGAAGC
CACACAGTGATATTGATTTGCTGGTTACGGTGACCGTAAGGCTTGATGAAACAACGCGGCGAGCTTTGAT
CAACGACCTTTTGGAAACTTCGGCTTCCCCTGGAGAGAGCGAGATTCTCCGCGCTGTAGAAGTCACCATT
GTTGTGCACGACGACATCATTCCGTGGCGTTATCCAGCTAAGCGCGAACTGCAATTTGGAGAATGGCAGC
GCAATGACATTCTTGCAGGTATCTTCGAGCCAGCCACGATCGACATTGATCTGGCTATCTTGCTGACAAA
AGCAAGAGAACATAGCGTTGCCTTGGTAGGTCCAGCGGCGGAGGAACTCTTTGATCCGGTTCCTGAACAG
GATCTATTTGAGGCGCTAAATGAAACCTTAACGCTATGGAACTCGCCGCCCGACTGGGCTGGCGATGAGC
GAAATGTAGTGCTTACGTTGTCCCGCATTTGGTACAGCGCAGTAACCGGCAAAATCGCGCCGAAGGATGT
CGCTGCCGACTGGGCAATGGAGCGCCTGCCGGCCCAGTATCAGCCCGTCATACTTGAAGCTAGACAGGCT
TATCTTGGACAAGAAGAAGATCGCTTGGCCTCGCGCGCAGATCAGTTGGAAGAATTTGTCCACTACGTGA
AAGGCGAGATCACCAAGGTAGTCGGCAAATAACCCTCGAGCCACCCATGACCAAAATCCCTTAACGTGAG
TTACGCGTCGTTCCACTGAGCGTCAGACCCCGTAGAAAAGATCAAAGGATCTTCTTGAGATCCTTTTTTT
CTGCGCGTAATCTGCTGCTTGCAAACAAAAAAACCACCGCTACCAGCGGTGGTTTGTTTGCCGGATCAAG
AGCTACCAACTCTTTTTCCGAAGGTAACTGGCTTCAGCAGAGCGCAGATACCAAATACTGTCCTTCTAGT
GTAGCCGTAGTTAGGCCACCACTTCAAGAACTCTGTAGCACCGCCTACATACCTCGCTCTGCTAATCCTG
TTACCAGTGGCTGCTGCCAGTGGCGATAAGTCGTGTCTTACCGGGTTGGACTCAAGACGATAGTTACCGG
ATAAGGCGCAGCGGTCGGGCTGAACGGGGGGTTCGTGCACACAGCCCAGCTTGGAGCGAACGACCTACAC
CGAACTGAGATACCTACAGCGTGAGCATTGAGAAAGCGCCACGCTTCCCGAAGGGAGAAAGGCGGACAGG
TATCCGGTAAGCGGCAGGGTCGGAACAGGAGAGCGCACGAGGGAGCTTCCAGGGGGAAACGCCTGGTATC
TTTATAGTCCTGTCGGGTTTCGCCACCTCTGACTTGAGCGTCGATTTTTGTGATGCTCGTCAGGGGGGCG
GAGCCTATGGAAAAACGCCAGCAACGCGGCCTTTTTACGGTTCCTGGCCTTTTGCTGGCCTTTTGCTCAC
ATGTTCTTTCCTGCGTTATCCCCTGATTCTGTGGATAACCGTATTACCGCCTTTGAGTGAGCTGATACCG
CTCGCCGCAGCCGAACGACCGAGCGCAGCGAGTCAGTGAGCGAGGAAGCGGAAGAGCGCCCAATACGCAA
ACCGCCTCTCCCCGCGCGTTGGCCGATTCATTAATGCAGCTGGCACGACAGGTTTCCCGACTGGAAAGCG
GGCAGTGAGCGCAACGCAATTAATACGCGTACCGCTAGCCAGGAAGAGTTTGTAGAAACGCAAAAAGGCC
ATCCGTCAGGATGGCCTTCTGCTTAGTTTGATGCCTGGCAGTTTATGGCGGGCGTCCTGCCCGCCACCCT
CCGGGCCGTTGCTTCACAACGTTCAAATCCGCTCCCGGCGGATTTGTCCTACTCAGGAGAGCGTTCACCG
ACAAACAACAGATAAAACGAAAGGCCCAGTCTTCCGACTGAGCCTTTCGTTTTATTTGATGCCTGGCAGT
TCCCTACTCTCGCG
