>Addgene plasmid #70332 | R777-E048 Hs.E2F2-nostop | addgene partial sequence | sequence record 129334 | pCR8_R1 5'-cgaaccgaacaggcttatgt-3'
GCGTCACCCGGCAACCTTGGGTAGCAGCGAAGTCGAGGCATTTCTGTCCTGGCTGGTCTAGAGGATCTAA
GCTTGCATGCAAATAATGATTTTATTTTGACTGATAGTGACCTGTTCGTTGCAACAAATTGATAAGCAAT
GCTTTCCTATAATGCCAACTTTGTACAAGAAAGTTGAATTAATCAACAGGTCCCCAAGGTCGTAGGAGTC
GAAGAGATCGCTGATGCCCTCACCCGCCTCCAAGCCCCACAGGTAGTCGTCCTGGTCCAAGGATGGGGAG
AAGCTGATCAGAGGGGAGCTGCACGCCAGGGTCGGGGACAGGAACTGGTCCTCAGTCTGCTGCAGGAGTG
GGTGCGGCAGCTCCAGCAGGCTGTCAGTAGCCTCCAAGGGGACCAGGGATGGAGGCGGTGGGGCCTGCTG
GGGGGTTGGCGCTGGTGCTGGCACTGAGGATGCTGTGGGCTCCATGATGCTAGGGTCGGTGCTGCTGCTG
GGCTGGGCAGAGTCAGGGCTGGGGCAGAGGGTGGAGGTAGAGGGGAGAGGCTCCTCGGAAGGACTGTCCG
GCTCCTGCACCTCCTCTGGGCACAGGTAGACTTCGATGGGCCCTTGGGTGCTCTTGAGATATATCTGCAG
GTTGTCCTCAGTCCTGTCGGGCACTTCCAGTCTCGTCTGCGGAGGGGCCTTGACGGCAATCACTGTCTGC
TCCTTAAAGTTGCCAACAGCACGGATATCCTGGTAAGTCACATAGGCCAGCCTCTTGTTGGCCTTGTCCT
CAGTCAGGTGCTTGAAGCTCAGAGAGCAGCTCTGGATGAGATGGTCCAAGGCCTGCTCCGTGTTCATCAG
CTCCTTCAGCTCCTGCCCCAGCTGTTGCTGCTTCCCAGGTCTGGTGGGGTCTTCAAACATTCCCC
